Addgene plasmid #52689: pFA6a-kanMX-tetO-Pcyc1-3xFLAG-LINKER
Purpose: Same as 41022, with additional linker
Depositing lab: Michael Nick Boddy. Depositing organization: Scripps California (The Scripps Research Institute).
Backbone
  Vector backbone: pFA6a-kanMX-tetO-Pcyc1-3xFLAG (41022)
  Vector type: Yeast Expression ; Promoter replacement
  Selectable markers: G418
Growth in bacteria
  Bacterial resistance: Ampicillin, 100 μg/mL
  Growth temperature: 37°C
  Growth strain: DH5alpha
  Copy number: Unknown
Gene/Insert
  Gene/Insert name: tetO7-Pcyc1-3xFLAG+LINKER
  Species: S. pombe (fission yeast)
Terms and licenses: Academic/Nonprofit Terms; Industry Terms: Not Available to Industry
Depositor comments: This is the same as the "regular" tetO plasmids (41022, 41023, 41024, 41025, or 41026) with an additional LADYGAG linker. This allows amplification of tagging cassettes from the LINKER vectors using the same pair of primers. For the “regular” vectors the reverse primer is unique to each plasmid.
How to cite: pFA6a-kanMX-tetO-Pcyc1-3xFLAG-LINKER was a gift from Michael Nick Boddy (Addgene plasmid # 52689 ; http://n2t.net/addgene:52689 ; RRID:Addgene_52689)
