[The description below was written by a language model from this plasmid's Addgene catalogue record and pLannotate feature annotations shown in this document.]
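Description:
pFA6a-kanMX-tetO-Pcyc1-3xFLAG-LINKER is a 4.8 kb PCR-template plasmid of the pFA6a family, used for promoter replacement and N-terminal tagging of chromosomal genes in the fission yeast S. pombe. It is maintained in E. coli through a high-copy ColE1/pUC-type origin and the β-lactamase gene for ampicillin selection. The backbone also carries SP6 and T7 phage promoters flanking the cassette region, along with short remnants of bom, rop and lacI that have no functional role here. No yeast replication origin is annotated, which fits its use as a source of integrating cassettes rather than as an episomal expression vector.

The payload begins with the kanMX marker, which confers G418 resistance in yeast and lies in the opposite orientation to the regulated module. It is followed by a tetracycline response element with seven tetO operator copies. According to the insert name, this element is joined to a minimal cyc1 promoter, although that promoter is not separately annotated in the feature table. A 3xFLAG epitope coding region comes next, detected as two adjacent FLAG fragments, and an S. cerevisiae ADH1 terminator lies downstream.

When the cassette is amplified with primers bearing homology arms and integrated just upstream of a target open reading frame, the native promoter is replaced by a tetO-controlled one responsive to Tet regulators. The encoded protein also gains an N-terminal 3xFLAG tag.

This version differs from the parent 3xFLAG plasmid only by a short peptide linker added after the tag. That common linker sequence is shared across the LINKER series, so a single primer pair can amplify any of the tagging cassettes, whereas the original vectors each need their own reverse primer.
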