Features (pLannotate 1.2.2; 13 found; start..end, strand, type, name):
      1..19      -  promoter       SP6 promoter: promoter for bacteriophage SP6 RNA polymerase
     82..133     -  misc_feature   bom (fragment): basis of mobility region from pBR322
    235..270     -  CDS            rop (fragment): Rop protein, which maintains plasmids at low copy number; rop
    365..469     +  promoter       AmpR promoter: bla
    470..1330    +  CDS            AmpR: β-lactamase; bla; confers resistance to ampicillin, carbenicillin, and related antibiotics
   1501..2089    +  rep_origin     ori: high-copy-number ColE1/pMB1/pBR322/pUC origin of replication
   2272..2325    +  CDS            lacI (fragment): lac repressor; lacI; The lac repressor binds to the lac operator to inhibit transcription in E. coli. This inhibition can be relieved by adding lactose or isopropyl-β-D-thiogalactopyranoside (IPTG).
   2347..2365    +  promoter       T7 promoter: promoter for bacteriophage T7 RNA polymerase
   2470..3826    -  gene           kanMX: yeast selectable marker conferring kanamycin resistance (Wach et al., 1994)
   3909..4179    +  protein_bind   tetracycline response element: contains seven copies of the tetracycline operator tetO tetracycline repressor TetR
   4402..4422    +  CDS            FLAG (fragment): FLAG® epitope tag, followed by an enterokinase cleavage site
   4423..4466    +  CDS            3xFLAG (fragment): three tandem FLAG® epitope tags
   4512..4699    +  terminator     ADH1 terminator: S. cerevisiae ADH1; transcription terminator for the S. cerevisiae alcohol dehydrogenase 1 (ADH1) gene
>Addgene plasmid #52689 | pFA6a-kanMX-tetO-Pcyc1-3xFLAG-LINKER | depositor full sequence | sequence record 82019 | pFA6a-kanMX-tetO-Pcyc1-3xFLAG-LINKER sequence 4774 bps
TCTATAGTGTCACCTAAATCGTATGTGTATGATACATAAGGTTATGTATTAATTGTAGCCGCGTTCTAAC
GACAATATGTCCATATGGTGCACTCTCAGTACAATCTGCTCTGATGCCGCATAGTTAAGCCAGCCCCGAC
ACCCGCCAACACCCGCTGACGCGCCCTGACGGGCTTGTCTGCTCCCGGCATCCGCTTACAGACAAGCTGT
GACCGTCTCCGGGAGCTGCATGTGTCAGAGGTTTTCACCGTCATCACCGAAACGCGCGAGACGAAAGGGC
CTCGTGATACGCCTATTTTTATAGGTTAATGTCATGATAATAATGGTTTCTTAGACGTCAGGTGGCACTT
TTCGGGGAAATGTGCGCGGAACCCCTATTTGTTTATTTTTCTAAATACATTCAAATATGTATCCGCTCAT
GAGACAATAACCCTGATAAATGCTTCAATAATATTGAAAAAGGAAGAGTATGAGTATTCAACATTTCCGT
GTCGCCCTTATTCCCTTTTTTGCGGCATTTTGCCTTCCTGTTTTTGCTCACCCAGAAACGCTGGTGAAAG
TAAAAGATGCTGAAGATCAGTTGGGTGCACGAGTGGGTTACATCGAACTGGATCTCAACAGCGGTAAGAT
CCTTGAGAGTTTTCGCCCCGAAGAACGTTTTCCAATGATGAGCACTTTTAAAGTTCTGCTATGTGGCGCG
GTATTATCCCGTATTGACGCCGGGCAAGAGCAACTCGGTCGCCGCATACACTATTCTCAGAATGACTTGG
TTGAGTACTCACCAGTCACAGAAAAGCATCTTACGGATGGCATGACAGTAAGAGAATTATGCAGTGCTGC
CATAACCATGAGTGATAACACTGCGGCCAACTTACTTCTGACAACGATCGGAGGACCGAAGGAGCTAACC
GCTTTTTTGCACAACATGGGGGATCATGTAACTCGCCTTGATCGTTGGGAACCGGAGCTGAATGAAGCCA
TACCAAACGACGAGCGTGACACCACGATGCCTGTAGCAATGGCAACAACGTTGCGCAAACTATTAACTGG
CGAACTACTTACTCTAGCTTCCCGGCAACAATTAATAGACTGGATGGAGGCGGATAAAGTTGCAGGACCA
CTTCTGCGCTCGGCCCTTCCGGCTGGCTGGTTTATTGCTGATAAATCTGGAGCCGGTGAGCGTGGGTCTC
GCGGTATCATTGCAGCACTGGGGCCAGATGGTAAGCCCTCCCGTATCGTAGTTATCTACACGACGGGGAG
TCAGGCAACTATGGATGAACGAAATAGACAGATCGCTGAGATAGGTGCCTCACTGATTAAGCATTGGTAA
CTGTCAGACCAAGTTTACTCATATATACTTTAGATTGATTTAAAACTTCATTTTTAATTTAAAAGGATCT
AGGTGAAGATCCTTTTTGATAATCTCATGACCAAAATCCCTTAACGTGAGTTTTCGTTCCACTGAGCGTC
AGACCCCGTAGAAAAGATCAAAGGATCTTCTTGAGATCCTTTTTTTCTGCGCGTAATCTGCTGCTTGCAA
ACAAAAAAACCACCGCTACCAGCGGTGGTTTGTTTGCCGGATCAAGAGCTACCAACTCTTTTTCCGAAGG
TAACTGGCTTCAGCAGAGCGCAGATACCAAATACTGTCCTTCTAGTGTAGCCGTAGTTAGGCCACCACTT
CAAGAACTCTGTAGCACCGCCTACATACCTCGCTCTGCTAATCCTGTTACCAGTGGCTGCTGCCAGTGGC
GATAAGTCGTGTCTTACCGGGTTGGACTCAAGACGATAGTTACCGGATAAGGCGCAGCGGTCGGGCTGAA
CGGGGGGTTCGTGCACACAGCCCAGCTTGGAGCGAACGACCTACACCGAACTGAGATACCTACAGCGTGA
GCATTGAGAAAGCGCCACGCTTCCCGAAGGGAGAAAGGCGGACAGGTATCCGGTAAGCGGCAGGGTCGGA
ACAGGAGAGCGCACGAGGGAGCTTCCAGGGGGAAACGCCTGGTATCTTTATAGTCCTGTCGGGTTTCGCC
ACCTCTGACTTGAGCGTCGATTTTTGTGATGCTCGTCAGGGGGGCGGAGCCTATGGAAAAACGCCAGCAA
CGCGGCCTTTTTACGGTTCCTGGCCTTTTGCTGGCCTTTTGCTCACATGTTCTTTCCTGCGTTATCCCCT
GATTCTGTGGATAACCGTATTACCGCCTTTGAGTGAGCTGATACCGCTCGCCGCAGCCGAACGACCGAGC
GCAGCGAGTCAGTGAGCGAGGAAGCGGAAGAGCGCCCAATACGCAAACCGCCTCTCCCCGCGCGTTGGCC
GATTCATTAATGCAGGTTAACCTGGCTTATCGAAATTAATACGACTCACTATAGGGAGACCGGCAGATCC
GCGGCCGCATAGGCCACTAGTGGATCTGATATCATCGATGAATTCGAGCTCGTTTAAACTGGATGGCGGC
GTTAGTATCGAATCGACAGCAGTATAGCGACCAGCATTCACATACGATTGACGCATGATATTACTTTCTG
CGCACTTAACTTCGCATCTGGGCAGATGATGTCGAGGCGAAAAAAAATATAAATCACGCTAACATTTGAT
TAAAATAGAACAACTACAATATAAAAAAACTATACAAATGACAAGTTCTTGAAAACAAGAATCTTTTTAT
TGTCAGTACTGATTAGAAAAACTCATCGAGCATCAAATGAAACTGCAATTTATTCATATCAGGATTATCA
ATACCATATTTTTGAAAAAGCCGTTTCTGTAATGAAGGAGAAAACTCACCGAGGCAGTTCCATAGGATGG
CAAGATCCTGGTATCGGTCTGCGATTCCGACTCGTCCAACATCAATACAACCTATTAATTTCCCCTCGTC
AAAAATAAGGTTATCAAGTGAGAAATCACCATGAGTGACGACTGAATCCGGTGAGAATGGCAAAAGCTTA
TGCATTTCTTTCCAGACTTGTTCAACAGGCCAGCCATTACGCTCGTCATCAAAATCACTCGCATCAACCA
AACCGTTATTCATTCGTGATTGCGCCTGAGCGAGACGAAATACGCGATCGCTGTTAAAAGGACAATTACA
AACAGGAATCGAATGCAACCGGCGCAGGAACACTGCCAGCGCATCAACAATATTTTCACCTGAATCAGGA
TATTCTTCTAATACCTGGAATGCTGTTTTGCCGGGGATCGCAGTGGTGAGTAACCATGCATCATCAGGAG
TACGGATAAAATGCTTGATGGTCGGAAGAGGCATAAATTCCGTCAGCCAGTTTAGTCTGACCATCTCATC
TGTAACATCATTGGCAACGCTACCTTTGCCATGTTTCAGAAACAACTCTGGCGCATCGGGCTTCCCATAC
AATCGATAGATTGTCGCACCTGATTGCCCGACATTATCGCGAGCCCATTTATACCCATATAAATCAGCAT
CCATGTTGGAATTTAATCGCGGCCTCGAAACGTGAGTCTTTTCCTTACCCATGGTTGTTTATGTTCGGAT
GTGATGTGAGAACTGTATCCTAGCAAGATTTTAAAAGGAAGTATATGAAAGAAGAACCTCAGTGGCAAAT
CCTAACCTTTTATATTTCTCTACAGGGGCGCGGCGTGGGGACAATTCAACGCGTCTGTGAGGGGAGCGTT
TCCCTGCTCGCAGGTCTGCAGCGAGGAGCCGTAATTTTTGCTTCGCGCCGTGCGGCCATCAAAATGTATG
GATGCAAATGATTATACATGGGGATGTATGGGCTAAATGTACGGGCGACAGTCACATCATGCCCCTGAGC
TGCGCACGTCAAGACTGTCAAGGAGGGTATTCTGGGCCTCCATGTCGCTGGCCGGGTGACCCGGCGGGGA
CGAGGCAAGCTAAACAGATCTGGGTAATATAGATCAATTCCTCGATCGAGTTTACCACTCCCTATCAGTG
ATAGAGAAAAGTGAAAGTCGAGTTTACCACTCCCTATCAGTGATAGAGAAAAGTGAAAGTCGAGTTTACC
ACTCCCTATCAGTGATAGAGAAAAGTGAAAGTCGAGTTTACCACTCCCTATCAGTGATAGAGAAAAGTGA
AAGTCGAGTTTACCACTCCCTATCAGTGATAGAGAAAAGTGAAAGTCGAGTTTACCACTCCCTATCAGTG
ATAGAGAAAAGTGAAAGTCGAGTTTACCACTCCCTATCAGTGATAGAGAAAAGTGAAAGTCGAGCTCGGT
ACCCTATGGCATGCATGTGCTCTGTATGTATATAAAACTCTTGTTTTCTTCTTTTCTCTAAATATTCTTT
CCTTATACATTAGGTCCTTTGTAGCATAAATTACTATACTTCTATAGACACGCAAACACAAATACACACA
CTAAATTACCGGATCAATTCGGGGGATCCGTTTATCATCCTGGAGGTTAATTAATATGGACTACAAGGAC
GACGATGACAAGGATTACAAAGATGACGACGATAAGGACTATAAGGACGATGATGATAAACTTGCTGATT
ACGGTGCTGGTGGCGCGCCACTTCTAAATAAGCGAATTTCTTATGATTTATGATTTTTATTATTAAATAA
GTTATAAAAAAAATAAGTGTATACAAATTTTAAAGTGACTCTTAGGTTTTAAAACGAAAATTCTTATTCT
TGAGTAACTCTTTCCTGTAGGTCAGGTTGCTTTCTCAGGTATAGTATGAGGTCGCTCTTATTGACCACAC
CTCTACCGGCAGATCCGCTAGGGATAACAGGGTAATATAGATCCGTCGACCTGCAGCGTACGAAGCTTCA
GCTGGCGGCCGCGT
