>Addgene plasmid #52689 | pFA6a-kanMX-tetO-Pcyc1-3xFLAG-LINKER | addgene partial sequence | sequence record 83145 | SP6 5'-ATTTAGGTGACACTATAG-3'
GGCGCGCCACCAGCACCGTAATCAGCAAGTTTATCATCATCGTCCTTATAGTCCTTATCGTCGTCATCTT
TGTAATCCTTGTCATCGTCGTCCTTGTAGTCCATATTAATTAACCTCCAGGATGATAAACGGATCCCCCG
AATTGATCCGGTAATTTAGTGTGTGTATTTGTGTTTGCGTGTCTATAGAAGTATAGTAATTTATGCTACA
AAGGACCTAATGTATAAGGAAAGAATATTTAGAGAAAAGAAGAAAACAAGAGTTTTATATACATACAGAG
CACATGCATGCCATAGGGTACCGAGCTCGACTTTCACTTTTCTCTATCACTGATAGGGAGTGGTAAACTC
GACTTTCACTTTTCTCTATCACTGATAGGGAGTGGTAAACTCGACTTTCACTTTTCTCTATCACTGATAG
GGAGTGGTAAACTCGACTTTCACTTTTCTCTATCACTGATAGGGAGTGGTAAACTCGACTTTCACTTTTC
TCTATCACTGATAGGGAGTGGTAAACTCGACTTTCACTTTTCTCTATCACTGATAGGGAGTGGTAAACTC
GACTTTCACTTTTCTCTATCACTGATAGGGAGTGGTAAACTCGATCGAGGAATTGATCTATATTACCCAG
ATCTGTTTAGCTTGCCTCGTCCCCGCCGGGTCACCCGGCCAGCGACATGGAGGCCCAGAATACCCTCCTT
GACAGTCTTGACGTGCGCAGCTCAGGGGCATGATGTGACTGTCGCCCGTACATTTAGCCCATACATCCCC
ATGTATAATCATTTGCATCCATACATTTTGATGGCCGCACGGCGCGAAGCAA
