>Addgene plasmid #52689 | pFA6a-kanMX-tetO-Pcyc1-3xFLAG-LINKER | addgene partial sequence | sequence record 83152 | T7 5'-TAATACGACTCACTATAGGG-3'
ATATCATCGATGAATTCGAGCTCGTTTAAACTGGATGGCGGCGTTAGTATCGAATCGACAGCAGTATAGC
GACCAGCATTCACATACGATTGACGCATGATATTACTTTCTGCGCACTTAACTTCGCATCTGGGCAGATG
ATGTCGAGGCGAAAAAAAATATAAATCACGCTAACATTTGATTAAAATAGAACAACTACAATATAAAAAA
ACTATACAAATGACAAGTTCTTGAAAACAAGAATCTTTTTATTGTCAGTACTGATTAGAAAAACTCATCG
AGCATCAAATGAAACTGCAATTTATTCATATCAGGATTATCAATACCATATTTTTGAAAAAGCCGTTTCT
GTAATGAAGGAGAAAACTCACCGAGGCAGTTCCATAGGATGGCAAGATCCTGGTATCGGTCTGCGATTCC
GACTCGTCCAACATCAATACAACCTATTAATTTCCCCTCGTCAAAAATAAGGTTATCAAGTGAGAAATCA
CCATGAGTGACGACTGAATCCGGTGAGAATGGCAAAAGCTTATGCATTTCTTTCCAGACTTGTTCAACAG
GCCAGCCATTACGCTCGTCATCAAAATCACTCGCATCAACCAAACCGTTATTCATTCGTGATTGCGCCTG
AGCGAGACGAAATACGCGATCGCTGTTAAAAGGACAATTACAAACAGGAATCGAATGCAACCGGCGCAGG
AACACTGCCAGCGCATCAACAATATTTTCACCTGAATCAGGATATTCTTCTAATACCTGGAATGC
